>Addgene plasmid #69825 | FUW TetO HA-AMPKa1 AS | addgene full sequence | sequence record 146692
CGCGTTGACATTGATTATTGACTAGTTATTAATAGTAATCAATTACGGGGTCATTAGTTCATAGCCCATA
TATGGAGTTCCGCGTTACATAACTTACGGTAAATGGCCCGCCTGGCTGACCGCCCAACGACCCCCGCCCA
TTGACGTCAATAATGACGTATGTTCCCATAGTAACGCCAATAGGGACTTTCCATTGACGTCAATGGGTGG
AGTATTTACGGTAAACTGCCCACTTGGCAGTACATCAAGTGTATCATATGCCAAGTACGCCCCCTATTGA
CGTCAATGACGGTAAATGGCCCGCCTGGCATTATGCCCAGTACATGACCTTATGGGACTTTCCTACTTGG
CAGTACATCTACGTATTAGTCATCGCTATTACCATGGTGATGCGGTTTTGGCAGTACATCAATGGGCGTG
GATAGCGGTTTGACTCACGGGGATTTCCAAGTCTCCACCCCATTGACGTCAATGGGAGTTTGTTTTGGCA
CCAAAATCAACGGGACTTTCCAAAATGTCGTAACAACTCCGCCCCATTGACGCAAATGGGCGGTAGGCGT
GTACGGTGGGAGGTCTATATAAGCAGCGCGTTTTGCCTGTACTGGGTCTCTCTGGTTAGACCAGATCTGA
GCCTGGGAGCTCTCTGGCTAACTAGGGAACCCACTGCTTAAGCCTCAATAAAGCTTGCCTTGAGTGCTTC
AAGTAGTGTGTGCCCGTCTGTTGTGTGACTCTGGTAACTAGAGATCCCTCAGACCCTTTTAGTCAGTGTG
GAAAATCTCTAGCAGTGGCGCCCGAACAGGGACTTGAAAGCGAAAGGGAAACCAGAGGAGCTCTCTCGAC
GCAGGACTCGGCTTGCTGAAGCGCGCACGGCAAGAGGCGAGGGGCGGCGACTGGTGAGTACGCCAAAAAT
TTTGACTAGCGGAGGCTAGAAGGAGAGAGATGGGTGCGAGAGCGTCAGTATTAAGCGGGGGAGAATTAGA
TCGCGATGGGAAAAAATTCGGTTAAGGCCAGGGGGAAAGAAAAAATATAAATTAAAACATATAGTATGGG
CAAGCAGGGAGCTAGAACGATTCGCAGTTAATCCTGGCCTGTTAGAAACATCAGAAGGCTGTAGACAAAT
ACTGGGACAGCTACAACCATCCCTTCAGACAGGATCAGAAGAACTTAGATCATTATATAATACAGTAGCA
ACCCTCTATTGTGTGCATCAAAGGATAGAGATAAAAGACACCAAGGAAGCTTTAGACAAGATAGAGGAAG
AGCAAAACAAAAGTAAGACCACCGCACAGCAAGCGGCCGCTGATCTTCAGACCTGGAGGAGGAGATATGA
GGGACAATTGGAGAAGTGAATTATATAAATATAAAGTAGTAAAAATTGAACCATTAGGAGTAGCACCCAC
CAAGGCAAAGAGAAGAGTGGTGCAGAGAGAAAAAAGAGCAGTGGGAATAGGAGCTTTGTTCCTTGGGTTC
TTGGGAGCAGCAGGAAGCACTATGGGCGCAGCGTCAATGACGCTGACGGTACAGGCCAGACAATTATTGT
CTGGTATAGTGCAGCAGCAGAACAATTTGCTGAGGGCTATTGAGGCGCAACAGCATCTGTTGCAACTCAC
AGTCTGGGGCATCAAGCAGCTCCAGGCAAGAATCCTGGCTGTGGAAAGATACCTAAAGGATCAACAGCTC
CTGGGGATTTGGGGTTGCTCTGGAAAACTCATTTGCACCACTGCTGTGCCTTGGAATGCTAGTTGGAGTA
ATAAATCTCTGGAACAGATTTGGAATCACACGACCTGGATGGAGTGGGACAGAGAAATTAACAATTACAC
AAGCTTAATACACTCCTTAATTGAAGAATCGCAAAACCAGCAAGAAAAGAATGAACAAGAATTATTGGAA
TTAGATAAATGGGCAAGTTTGTGGAATTGGTTTAACATAACAAATTGGCTGTGGTATATAAAATTATTCA
TAATGATAGTAGGAGGCTTGGTAGGTTTAAGAATAGTTTTTGCTGTACTTTCTATAGTGAATAGAGTTAG
GCAGGGATATTCACCATTATCGTTTCAGACCCACCTCCCAACCCCGAGGGGACCCGACAGGCCCGAAGGA
ATAGAAGAAGAAGGTGGAGAGAGAGACAGAGACAGATCCATTCGATTAGTGAACGGATCGGCACTGCGTG
CGCCAATTCTGCAGACAAATGGCAGTATTCATCCACAATTTTAAAAGAAAAGGGGGGATTGGGGGGTACA
GTGCAGGGGAAAGAATAGTAGACATAATAGCAACAGACATACAAACTAAAGAATTACAAAAACAAATTAC
AAAAATTCAAAATTTTCGGGTTTATTACAGGGACAGCAGAGATCCAGTTTGGTTAGATCTCGAGTTTACC
ACTCCCTATCAGTGATAGAGAAAAGTGAAAGTCGAGTTTACCACTCCCTATCAGTGATAGAGAAAAGTGA
AAGTCGAGTTTACCACTCCCTATCAGTGATAGAGAAAAGTGAAAGTCGAGTTTACCACTCCCTATCAGTG
ATAGAGAAAAGTGAAAGTCGAGTTTACCACTCCCTATCAGTGATAGAGAAAAGTGAAAGTCGAGTTTACC
ACTCCCTATCAGTGATAGAGAAAAGTGAAAGTCGAGTTTACCACTCCCTATCAGTGATAGAGAAAAGTGA
AAGTCGAGCTCGGTACCCGGGTCGAGTAGGCGTGTACGGTGGGAGGCCTATATAAGCAGAGCTCGTTTAG
TGAACCGTCAGATCGCCTGGAGACGCCATCCACGCTGTTTTGACCTCCATAGAAGACACCGGGACCGATC
CAGCCTCCGCGGCCCCGAATTCGAAACCATGTATGATGTTCCTGATTATGCTAGCCTCCCGGGGAATTCG
GCGACAGCCGAGAAGCAGAAACACGACGGGCGGGTGAAGATCGGCCACTACATTCTGGGTGACACGCTGG
GGGTCGGCACCTTCGGCAAAGTGAAGGTTGGCAAACATGAATTGACTGGGCATAAAGTAGCTGTGAAGAT
ACTCAATCGACAGAAGATTCGGAGCCTTGATGTGGTAGGAAAAATCCGCAGAGAAATTCAGAACCTCAAG
CTTTTCAGGCATCCTCATATAATTAAACTGTACCAGGTCATCAGTACACCATCTGATATTTTCATGGTGG
GGGAATATGTCTCAGGAGGAGAGCTATTTGATTATATCTGTAAGAATGGAAGGCTGGATGAAAAAGAAAG
TCGGCGTCTGTTCCAACAGATCCTTTCTGGTGTGGATTATTGTCACAGGCATATGGTGGTCCATAGAGAT
TTGAAACCTGAAAATGTCCTGCTTGATGCACACATGAATGCAAAGATAGCTGATTTTGGTCTTTCAAACA
TGATGTCAGATGGTGAATTTTTAAGAACAAGTTGTGGCTCACCCAACTATGCTGCACCAGAAGTAATTTC
AGGAAGATTGTATGCAGGCCCAGAGGTAGATATATGGAGCAGTGGGGTTATTCTCTATGCTTTATTATGT
GGAACCCTTCCATTTGATGATGACCATGTGCCAACTCTTTTTAAGAAGATATGTGATGGGATCTTCTATA
CCCCTCAATATTTAAATCCTTCTGTGATTAGCCTTTTGAAACATATGCTGCAGGTGGATCCCATGAAGAG
GGCCACAATCAAAGATATCAGGGAACATGAATGGTTTAAACAGGACCTTCCAAAATATCTCTTTCCTGAG
GATCCATCATATAGTTCAACCATGATTGATGATGAAGCCTTAAAAGAAGTATGTGAAAAGTTTGAGTGCT
CAGAAGAGGAAGTTCTCAGCTGTCTTTACAACAGAAATCACCAGGATCCTTTGGCAGTTGCCTACCATCT
CATAATAGATAACAGGAGAATAATGAATGAAGCCAAAGATTTCTATTTGGCGACAAGCCCACCTGATTCT
TTTCTTGATGATCATCACCTGACTCGGCCCCATCCTGAAAGAGTACCATTCTTGGTTGCTGAAACACCAA
GGGCACGCCATACCCTTGATGAATTAAATCCACAGAAATCCAAACACCAAGGTGTAAGGAAAGCAAAATG
GCATTTAGGAATTAGAAGTCAAAGTCGACCAAATGATATTATGGCAGAAGTATGTAGAGCAATCAAACAA
TTGGATTATGAATGGAAGGTTGTAAACCCATATTATTTGCGTGTACGAAGGAAGAATCCTGTGACAAGCA
CTTACTCCAAAATGAGTCTACAGTTATACCAAGTGGATAGTAGAACTTATCTACTGGATTTCCGTAGTAT
TGATGATGAAATTACAGAAGCCAAATCAGGGACTGCTACTCCACAGAGATCGGGATCAGTTAGCAACTAT
CGATCTTGCCAAAGGAGTGATTCAGATGCTGAGGCTCAAGGAAAATCCTCAGAAGTTTCTCTTACCTCAT
CTGTGACCTCACTTGACTCTTCTCCTGTTGACCTAACTCCAAGACCTGGAAGTCACACAATAGAATTTTT
TGAGATGTGTGCAAATCTAATTAAAATTCTTGCACAATAATTAATTAAGCTAGCTAATTCGATATCAAGC
TTATCGATAATCAACCTCTGGATTACAAAATTTGTGAAAGATTGACTGGTATTCTTAACTATGTTGCTCC
TTTTACGCTATGTGGATACGCTGCTTTAATGCCTTTGTATCATGCTATTGCTTCCCGTATGGCTTTCATT
TTCTCCTCCTTGTATAAATCCTGGTTGCTGTCTCTTTATGAGGAGTTGTGGCCCGTTGTCAGGCAACGTG
GCGTGGTGTGCACTGTGTTTGCTGACGCAACCCCCACTGGTTGGGGCATTGCCACCACCTGTCAGCTCCT
TTCCGGGACTTTCGCTTTCCCCCTCCCTATTGCCACGGCGGAACTCATCGCCGCCTGCCTTGCCCGCTGC
TGGACAGGGGCTCGGCTGTTGGGCACTGACAATTCCGTGGTGTTGTCGGGGAAATCATCGTCCTTTCCTT
GGCTGCTCGCCTGTGTTGCCACCTGGATTCTGCGCGGGACGTCCTTCTGCTACGTCCCTTCGGCCCTCAA
TCCAGCGGACCTTCCTTCCCGCGGCCTGCTGCCGGCTCTGCGGCCTCTTCCGCGTCTTCGCCTTCGCCCT
CAGACGAGTCGGATCTCCCTTTGGGCCGCCTCCCCGCATCGATACCGTCGACCTCGAGACCTAGAAAAAC
ATGGAGCAATCACAAGTAGCAATACAGCAGCTACCAATGCTGATTGTGCCTGGCTAGAAGCACAAGAGGA
GGAGGAGGTGGGTTTTCCAGTCACACCTCAGGTACCTTTAAGACCAATGACTTACAAGGCAGCTGTAGAT
CTTAGCCACTTTTTAAAAGAAAAGGGGGGACTGGAAGGGCTAATTCACTCCCAACGAAGACAAGATATCC
TTGATCTGTGGATCTACCACACACAAGGCTACTTCCCTGATTGGCAGAACTACACACCAGGGCCAGGGAT
CAGATATCCACTGACCTTTGGATGGTGCTACAAGCTAGTACCAGTTGAGCAAGAGAAGGTAGAAGAAGCC
AATGAAGGAGAGAACACCCGCTTGTTACACCCTGTGAGCCTGCATGGGATGGATGACCCGGAGAGAGAAG
TATTAGAGTGGAGGTTTGACAGCCGCCTAGCATTTCATCACATGGCCCGAGAGCTGCATCCGGACTGTAC
TGGGTCTCTCTGGTTAGACCAGATCTGAGCCTGGGAGCTCTCTGGCTAACTAGGGAACCCACTGCTTAAG
CCTCAATAAAGCTTGCCTTGAGTGCTTCAAGTAGTGTGTGCCCGTCTGTTGTGTGACTCTGGTAACTAGA
GATCCCTCAGACCCTTTTAGTCAGTGTGGAAAATCTCTAGCAGGGCCCGTTTAAACCCGCTGATCAGCCT
CGACTGTGCCTTCTAGTTGCCAGCCATCTGTTGTTTGCCCCTCCCCCGTGCCTTCCTTGACCCTGGAAGG
TGCCACTCCCACTGTCCTTTCCTAATAAAATGAGGAAATTGCATCGCATTGTCTGAGTAGGTGTCATTCT
ATTCTGGGGGGTGGGGTGGGGCAGGACAGCAAGGGGGAGGATTGGGAAGACAATAGCAGGCATGCTGGGG
ATGCGGTGGGCTCTATGGCTTCTGAGGCGGAAAGAACCAGCTGGGGCTCTAGGGGGTATCCCC
[124 nt withheld, positions 6154-6277]
C
[91 nt withheld, positions 6279-6369]
A
[49 nt withheld, positions 6371-6419]
CCTTTGACGTTGGAGTCCACGTTCTTT
[37 nt withheld, positions 6447-6483]
ACCCTATCTCGGTCTATTCTTTTGATTTATAAGGGATTTTGCCGATTTCGGCCTATTGGTTAAAAAATGA
GCTGATTTAACAAAAATTTAACGCGAATTAATTCTGTGGAATGTGTGTCAGTTAGGGTGTGGAAAGTCCC
CAGGCTCCCCAGCAGGCAGAAGTATGCAAAGCATGCATCTCAATTAGTCAGCAACCAGGTGTGGAAAGTC
CCCAGGCTCCCCAGCAGGCAGAAGTATGCAAAGCATGCATCTCAATTAGTCAGCAACCATAGTCCCGCCC
CTAACTCCGCCCATCCCGCCCCTAACTCCGCCCAGTTCCGCCCATTCTCCGCCCCATGGCTGACTAATTT
TTTTTATTTATGCAGAGGCCGAGGCCGCCTCTGCCTCTGAGCTATTCCAGAAGTAGTGAGGAGGCTTTTT
TGGAGGCCTAGGCTTTTGCAAAAAGCTCCCGGGAGCTTGTATATCCATTTTCGGATCTGATCAGCACGTG
TTGACAATTAATCATCGGCATAGTATATCGGCATAGTATAATACGACAAGGTGAGGAACTAAACCATGGC
CAAGTTGACCAGTGCCGTTCCGGTGCTCACCGCGCGCGACGTCGCCGGAGCGGTCGAGTTCTGGACCGAC
CGGCTCGGGTTCTCCCGGGACTTCGTGGAGGACGACTTCGCCGGTGTGGTCCGGGACGACGTGACCCTGT
TCATCAGCGCGGTCCAGGACCAGGTGGTGCCGGACAACACCCTGGCCTGGGTGTGGGTGCGCGGCCTGGA
CGAGCTGTACGCCGAGTGGTCGGAGGTCGTGTCCACGAACTTCCGGGACGCCTCCGGGCCGGCCATGACC
GAGATCGGCGAGCAGCCGTGGGGGCGGGAGTTCGCCCTGCGCGACCCGGCCGGCAACTGCGTGCACTTCG
TGGCCGAGGAGCAGGACTGACACGTGCTACGAGATTTCGATTCCACCGCCGCCTTCTATGAAAGGTTGGG
CTTCGGAATCGTTTTCCGGGACGCCGGCTGGATGATCCTCCAGCGCGGGGATCTCATGCTGGAGTTCTTC
GCCCACCCCAACTTGTTTATTGCAGCTTATAATGGTTACAAATAAAGCAATAGCATCACAAATTTCACAA
ATAAAGCATTTTTTTCACTGCATTCTAGTTGTGGTTTGTCCAAACTCATCAATGTATCTTATCATGTCTG
TATACCGTCGACCTCTAGCTAGAGCTTGGCGTAATCATGGTCATAGCTGTTTCCTGTGTGAAATTGTTAT
CCGCTCACAATTCCACACAACATACGAGCCGGAAGCATAAAGTGTAAAGCCTGGGGTGCCTAATGAGTGA
GCTAACTCACATTAATTGCGTTGCGCTCACTGCCCGCTTTCCAGTCGGGAAACCTGTCGTGCCAGCTGCA
TTAATGAATCGGCCAACGCGCGGGGAGAGGCGGTTTGCGTATTGGGCGCTCTTCCGCTTCCTCGCTCACT
GACTCGCTGCGCTCGGTCGTTCGGCTGCGGCGAGCGGTATCAGCTCACTCAAAGGCGGTAATACGGTTAT
CCACAGAATCAGGGGATAACGCAGGAAAGAACATGTGAGCAAAAGGCCAGCAAAAGGCCAGGAACCGTAA
AAAGGCCGCGTTGCTGGCGTTTTTCCATAGGCTCCGCCCCCCTGACGAGCATCACAAAAATCGACGCTCA
AGTCAGAGGTGGCGAAACCCGACAGGACTATAAAGATACCAGGCGTTTCCCCCTGGAAGCTCCCTCGTGC
GCTCTCCTGTTCCGACCCTGCCGCTTACCGGATACCTGTCCGCCTTTCTCCCTTCGGGAAGCGTGGCGCT
TTCTCATAGCTCACGCTGTAGGTATCTCAGTTCGGTGTAGGTCGTTCGCTCCAAGCTGGGCTGTGTGCAC
GAACCCCCCGTTCAGCCCGACCGCTGCGCCTTATCCGGTAACTATCGTCTTGAGTCCAACCCGGTAAGAC
ACGACTTATCGCCACTGGCAGCAGCCACTGGTAACAGGATTAGCAGAGCGAGGTATGTAGGCGGTGCTAC
AGAGTTCTTGAAGTGGTGGCCTAACTACGGCTACACTAGAAGAACAGTATTTGGTATCTGCGCTCTGCTG
AAGCCAGTTACCTTCGGAAAAAGAGTTGGTAGCTCTTGATCCGGCAAACAAACCACCGCTGGTAGCGGTG
GTTTTTTTGTTTGCAAGCAGCAGATTACGCGCAGAAAAAAAGGATCTCAAGAAGATCCTTTGATCTTTTC
TACGGGGTCTGACGCTCAGTGGAACGAAAACTCACGTTAAGGGATTTTGGTCATGAGATTATCAAAAAGG
ATCTTCACCTAGATCCTTTTAAATTAAAAATGAAGTTTTAAATCAATCTAAAGTATATATGAGTAAACTT
GGTCTGACAGTTACCAATGCTTAATCAGTGAGGCACCTATCTCAGCGATCTGTCTATTTCGTTCATCCAT
AGTTGCCTGACTCCCCGTCGTGTAGATAACTACGATACGGGAGGGCTTACCATCTGGCCCCAGTGCTGCA
ATGATACCGCGAGACCCACGCTCACCGGCTCCAGATTTATCAGCAATAAACCAGCCAGCCGGAAGGGCCG
AGCGCAGAAGTGGTCCTGCAACTTTATCCGCCTCCATCCAGTCTATTAATTGTTGCCGGGAAGCTAGAGT
AAGTAGTTCGCCAGTTAATAGTTTGCGCAACGTTGTTGCCATTGCTACAGGCATCGTGGTGTCACGCTCG
TCGTTTGGTATGGCTTCATTCAGCTCCGGTTCCCAACGATCAAGGCGAGTTACATGATCCCCCATGTTGT
GCAAAAAAGCGGTTAGCTCCTTCGGTCCTCCGATCGTTGTCAGAAGTAAGTTGGCCGCAGTGTTATCACT
CATGGTTATGGCAGCACTGCATAATTCTCTTACTGTCATGCCATCCGTAAGATGCTTTTCTGTGACTGGT
GAGTACTCAACCAAGTCATTCTGAGAATAGTGTATGCGGCGACCGAGTTGCTCTTGCCCGGCGTCAATAC
GGGATAATACCGCGCCACATAGCAGAACTTTAAAAGTGCTCATCATTGGAAAACGTTCTTCGGGGCGAAA
ACTCTCAAGGATCTTACCGCTGTTGAGATCCAGTTCGATGTAACCCACTCGTGCACCCAACTGATCTTCA
GCATCTTTTACTTTCACCAGCGTTTCTGGGTGAGCAAAAACAGGAAGGCAAAATGCCGCAAAAAAGGGAA
TAAGGGCGACACGGAAATGTTGAATACTCATACTCTTCCTTTTTCAATATTATTGAAGCATTTATCAGGG
TTATTGTCTCATGAGCGGATACATATTTGAATGTATTTAGAAAAATAAACAAATAGGGGTTCCGCGCACA
TTTCCCCGAAAAGTGCCACCTGACGTCGACGGATCGGGAGATCTCCCGATCCCCTATGGTGCACTCTCAG
TACAATCTGCTCTGATGCCGCATAGTTAAGCCAGTATCTGCTCCCTGCTTGTGTGTTGGAGGTCGCTGAG
TAGTGCGCGAGCAAAATTTAAGCTACAACAAGGCAAGGCTTGACCGACAATTGCATGAAGAATCTGCTTA
GGGTTAGGCGTTTTGCGCTGCTTCGCGATGTACGGGCCAGATATA
Features (pLannotate 1.2.2; 32 found; start..end, strand, type, name):
      7..386     +  enhancer       CMV enhancer: human cytomegalovirus immediate early enhancer
    387..586     +  promoter       CMV promoter: human cytomegalovirus (CMV) immediate early promoter
    604..784     +  LTR            5' LTR (truncated): truncated 5' long terminal repeat (LTR) from HIV-1
    831..956     +  misc_feature   HIV-1 Ψ: packaging signal of human immunodeficiency virus type 1
    940..1303    +  CDS            HIV-1 gag (fragment): gag protein from human immunodeficiency virus 1; gag
   1449..1682    +  misc_feature   RRE: The Rev response element (RRE) of HIV-1 allows for Rev-dependent mRNA export from the nucleus to the cytoplasm.
   2059..2159    +  CDS            Rev (fragment): human immunodeficiency virus 1 (HIV-1) Rev protein; rev; enhances nuclear export of unspliced and incompletely spliced viral mRNAs
   2209..2326    +  misc_feature   cPPT/CTS: central polypurine tract and central termination sequence of HIV-1
   2383..2653    +  protein_bind   tetracycline response element: contains seven copies of the tetracycline operator tetO tetracycline repressor TetR
   2664..2681    +  misc_feature   MCS (fragment): pUC18/19 multiple cloning site
   2686..2723    +  promoter       minimal CMV promoter: human cytomegalovirus (CMV) immediate early promoter
   2871..4517    +  CDS            PRKAA1: AAPK1_HUMAN - Also known as AMPK1. Experimental evidence at protein level: Swiss-Prot protein existence level 1. Catalytic subunit of AMP-activated protein kinase (AMPK), an energy sensor protein kinase that plays a key role in regulating cellular energy metabolism. In response to reduction of intracellular ATP levels, AMPK activates energy-producing pathways and inhibits energy-consuming processes: inhibits protein, carbohydrate and lipid biosynthesis, as well as cell growth and proliferation. AMPK acts via direct phosphorylation of metabolic enzymes, and by longer-term effects via phosphoryl
   4536..4559    +  misc_feature   MCS (fragment): pBluescript multiple cloning site
   4559..5147    +  misc_feature   WPRE: woodchuck hepatitis virus posttranscriptional regulatory element
   5084..5665    +  CDS            nef (fragment): NEF_HV1H2 - Experimental evidence at protein level: Swiss-Prot protein existence level 1. Extracellular Nef protein targets CD4(+) T-lymphocytes for apoptosis by interacting with CXCR4 surface receptors. From Human immunodeficiency virus type 1 group M subtype B (isolate HXB2) (HIV-1).
   5672..5852    +  LTR            5' LTR (truncated): truncated 5' long terminal repeat (LTR) from HIV-1
   5884..6108    +  polyA_signal   bGH poly(A) signal: bovine growth hormone polyadenylation signal
   6112..6133    +  promoter       SV40 promoter (fragment): SV40 enhancer and early promoter
   6154..6582    +  rep_origin     f1 ori (sequence partly withheld): f1 bacteriophage origin of replication; arrow indicates direction of (+) strand synthesis
   6596..6925    +  promoter       SV40 promoter: SV40 enhancer and early promoter
   6973..7020    +  promoter       EM7 promoter: synthetic bacterial promoter&nbsp
   7039..7413    +  CDS            BleoR: antibiotic-binding protein; Sh ble from Streptoalloteichus hindustanus; confers resistance to bleomycin, phleomycin, and Zeocin™
   7423..7548    +  CDS            ble (fragment): BLE_KLEPN - Experimental evidence at protein level: Swiss-Prot protein existence level 1. Binding protein with a strong affinity to the bleomycin family of antibiotics. Binds to CL990; an antimitotic-antibiotic compound. From Klebsiella pneumoniae.
   7543..7664    +  polyA_signal   SV40 poly(A) signal: SV40 polyadenylation signal
   7737..7753    -  protein_bind   lac operator: The lac repressor binds to the lac operator to inhibit transcription in E. coli. This inhibition can be relieved by adding lactose or isopropyl-β-D-thiogalactopyranoside (IPTG). lac repressor encoded by lacI
   7761..7791    -  promoter       lac promoter: promoter for the E. coli lac operon
   7806..7827    -  protein_bind   CAP binding site: CAP binding activates transcription in the presence of cAMP. E. coli catabolite activator protein
   7840..7932    -  CDS            lacI (fragment): lac repressor; lacI; The lac repressor binds to the lac operator to inhibit transcription in E. coli. This inhibition can be relieved by adding lactose or isopropyl-β-D-thiogalactopyranoside (IPTG).
   8115..8703    -  rep_origin     ori: high-copy-number ColE1/pMB1/pBR322/pUC origin of replication
   8874..9734    -  CDS            AmpR: β-lactamase; bla; confers resistance to ampicillin, carbenicillin, and related antibiotics
   9735..9839    -  promoter       AmpR promoter: bla
   9898..9950    -  misc_feature   bom (fragment): basis of mobility region from pBR322
