[The description below was written by a language model from this plasmid's Addgene catalogue record and pLannotate feature annotations shown in this document.]
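Description:
FUW TetO HA-AMPKa1 AS is an HIV-1-based lentiviral transfer plasmid, about 10.1 kb, for doxycycline-inducible expression of the human AMPK catalytic subunit alpha-1 (PRKAA1) in mammalian cells. It is built on the FUW TetO backbone and is propagated in E. coli as a high-copy plasmid through a ColE1/pUC-type origin with ampicillin selection (AmpR). An f1 origin is also present. Outside the viral region, the plasmid carries a BleoR (Sh ble) cassette under tandem SV40 and EM7 promoters with an SV40 poly(A) signal. This could give Zeocin-type selection of the plasmid itself, but it lies outside the LTRs and would not be packaged into virus.

The viral genome is transcribed from a CMV enhancer/promoter fused to a truncated 5' LTR. It contains the Ψ packaging signal with a gag fragment, the RRE for Rev-dependent nuclear export, and the cPPT/CTS, and it ends in a 3' LTR element followed by a bGH poly(A) signal. The expression cassette sits between the cPPT and the 3' LTR. It consists of a tetracycline response element with seven tetO repeats joined to a minimal CMV promoter, which drives the roughly 1.7 kb PRKAA1 cDNA with an N-terminal HA tag for detection. A WPRE downstream enhances transcript expression. The cDNA came from an ORFeome library and was inserted between retained BstBI and PacI sites.

No tet transactivator is annotated on this plasmid, so induction requires one, such as rtTA, supplied separately in the target cells. The "AS" in the name is not explained in the record, which lists no mutation. The associated publication concerns identification of AMPK phosphorylation sites and substrates.
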