Addgene plasmid #69825: FUW TetO HA-AMPKa1 AS
Purpose: Expresses AMPK alpha 1 in mammalian cells in a doxycycline inducible manner
Depositing lab: Anne Brunet. Depositing organization: Stanford University. Publication: Identification of AMPK Phosphorylation Sites Reveals a Network of Proteins Involved in Cell Invasion and Facilitates Large-Scale Substrate Prediction. Schaffer BE, Levin RS, Hertz NT, Maures TJ, Schoof ML, Hollstein PE, Benayoun BA, Banko MR, Shaw RJ, Shokat KM, Brunet A. Cell Metab. 2015 Nov 3;22(5):907-21. doi: 10.1016/j.cmet.2015.09.009. Epub 2015 Oct 8. PubMed 26456332.
Backbone
  Vector backbone: FUW TetO
  Backbone size w/o insert (bp): 8409
  Total vector size (bp): 10098
  Vector type: Mammalian Expression, Lentiviral
Growth in bacteria
  Bacterial resistance: Ampicillin, 100 μg/mL
  Growth temperature: 37°C
  Growth strain: NEB Stable
  Copy number: High Copy
Gene/Insert
  Gene/Insert name: 5'-AMP-activated protein kinase catalytic subunit alpha-1 (alt name: PRKAA1, AMPK1)
  Species: H. sapiens (human)
  Insert size (bp): 1689
  GenBank ID: BC037303
  Entrez Gene: PRKAA1 (a.k.a. AMPK, AMPK alpha 1, AMPKa1)
  Promoter: minimal CMV promoter with tetracycline operator
  Tag / fusion protein: HA (N terminal on insert)
  Cloning method: Restriction Enzyme; 5′ cloning site BstB1 (not destroyed); 3′ cloning site Pac1 (not destroyed)
  Sequencing primers: 5′ GTCAGATCGCCTGGAG; 3′ GACAACGGGCCACAACTCCTC or CAT AGC GTA AAA GGA GCA ACA TAG
Resource information
  A portion of this plasmid was derived from a plasmid made by: Backbone is from Brambrink et al, 2008
Terms and licenses: Academic/Nonprofit Terms; Industry Terms: Not Available to Industry
Depositor comments: cDNA is from the Orfeome library (Open Biosystems). Backbone is from Brambrink et al, 2008
How to cite: FUW TetO HA-AMPKa1 AS was a gift from Anne Brunet (Addgene plasmid # 69825 ; http://n2t.net/addgene:69825 ; RRID:Addgene_69825)
