>Addgene plasmid #69825 | FUW TetO HA-AMPKa1 AS | addgene partial sequence | sequence record 142823 | TRE-F 5'-AAGTGAAAGTCGAGCTCGGTA-3'
GGAGGCCTATATAAGCAGAGCTCGTTTAGTGAACCGTCAGATCGCCTGGAGACGCCATCCACGCTGTTTT
GACCTCCATAGAAGACACCGGGACCGATCCAGCCTCCGCGGCCCCGAATTCGAAACCATGTATGATGTTC
CTGATTATGCTAGCCTCCCGGGGAATTCGGCGACAGCCGAGAAGCAGAAACACGACGGGCGGGTGAAGAT
CGGCCACTACATTCTGGGTGACACGCTGGGGGTCGGCACCTTCGGCAAAGTGAAGGTTGGCAAACATGAA
TTGACTGGGCATAAAGTAGCTGTGAAGATACTCAATCGACAGAAGATTCGGAGCCTTGATGTGGTAGGAA
AAATCCGCAGAGAAATTCAGAACCTCAAGCTTTTCAGGCATCCTCATATAATTAAACTGTACCAGGTCAT
CAGTACACCATCTGATATTTTCATGGTGGGGGAATATGTCTCAGGAGGAGAGCTATTTGATTATATCTGT
AAGAATGGAAGGCTGGATGAAAAAGAAAGTCGGCGTCTGTTCCAACAGATCCTTTCTGGTGTGGATTATT
GTCACAGGCATATGGTGGTCCATAGAGATTTGAAACCTGAAAATGTCCTGCTTGATGCACACATGAATGC
AAAGATAGCTGATTTTGGTCTTTCAAACATGATGTCAGATGGTGAATTTTTAAGAACAAGTTGTGGCTCA
CCCAACTATGCTGCACCAGAAGTAATTTCAGGAAGATTGTATGCAGGCCCAGAGGTAGATATATGGAGCA
GTGGGGTTATTCTCTATGCTTTATTATGTGGAACCCTTCCATTTGATGATGACCATGTGCCAACTCTTTT
TAAGAAGATATGTGATGGGATCTTCTATACCCCTCAATATTT
