>Addgene plasmid #69825 | FUW TetO HA-AMPKa1 AS | addgene partial sequence | sequence record 142824 | WPRE-R 5'-CATAGCGTAAAAGGAGCAACA-3'
AATTTTGTAATCCAGAGGTTGATTATCGATAAGCTTGATATCGAATTAGCTAGCTTAATTAATTATTGTG
CAAGAATTTTAATTAGATTTGCACACATCTCAAAAAATTCTATTGTGTGACTTCCAGGTCTTGGAGTTAG
GTCAACAGGAGAAGAGTCAAGTGAGGTCACAGATGAGGTAAGAGAAACTTCTGAGGATTTTCCTTGAGCC
TCAGCATCTGAATCACTCCTTTGGCAAGATCGATAGTTGCTAACTGATCCCGATCTCTGTGGAGTAGCAG
TCCCTGATTTGGCTTCTGTAATTTCATCATCAATACTACGGAAATCCAGTAGATAAGTTCTACTATCCAC
TTGGTATAACTGTAGACTCATTTTGGAGTAAGTGCTTGTCACAGGATTCTTCCTTCGTACACGCAAATAA
TATGGGTTTACAACCTTCCATTCATAATCCAATTGTTTGATTGCTCTACATACTTCTGCCATAATATCAT
TTGGTCGACTTTGACTTCTAATTCCTAAATGCCATTTTGCTTTCCTTACACCTTGGTGTTTGGATTTCTG
TGGATTTAATTCATCAAGGGTATGGCGTGCCCTTGGTGTTTCAGCAACCAAGAATGGTACTCTTTCAGGA
TGGGGCCGAGTCAGGTGATGATCATCAAGAAAAGAATCAGGTGGGCTTGTCGCCAAATAGAAATCTTTGG
CTTCATTCATTATTCTCCTGTTATCTATTATGAGATGGTAGGCAACTGCCAAAGGATCCTGGTGATTTCT
GTTGTAAAGACAGCTGAGAACTTCCTCTTCTGAGCACTCAAACTTTTCACATACTTCTTTTAAGGCTTCA
TCATCAATCATGGTTGAACTATATGATGGATCCTCAGGAAAGAGATATTTTGGAAGGTCCTGTTTAAACC
ATTCATGTTCCCTGATATC
